Addgene plasmid #57357: mEos2-CD36-C-10
Purpose: Localization: Membrane, Excitation: 505 / 569, Emission: 516 / 581
Depositing lab: Michael Davidson. Depositing organization: Florida State University, Tallahassee. Publication: A bright and photostable photoconvertible fluorescent protein. McKinney SA, Murphy CS, Hazelwood KL, Davidson MW, Looger LL. Nat Methods. 2009 Feb . 6(2):131-3. 10.1038/nmeth.1296 PubMed 19169260.
Backbone
  Vector backbone: mEos2-C1
  Backbone size w/o insert (bp): 4750
  Vector type: Mammalian Expression
  Selectable markers: Neomycin (select with G418)
Growth in bacteria
  Bacterial resistance: Kanamycin, 50 μg/mL
  Growth temperature: 37°C
  Growth strain: DH5alpha
  Copy number: High Copy
Gene/Insert
  Gene/Insert name: CD36 (alt name: NM_001127444.1)
  Species: H. sapiens (human)
  Entrez Gene: CD36 (a.k.a. BDPLT10, CHDS7, FAT, GP3B, GP4, GPIV, PASIV, SCARB3)
  Promoter: CMV
  Tag / fusion protein: mEos2 (N terminal on backbone)
  Cloning method: Unknown
  Sequencing primers: 5′ CMV-F; 3′ SV40pA-R
Terms and licenses: Academic/Nonprofit Terms; Industry Terms
Depositor comments: . Excitation = 505 / 569; Emission = 516 / 581
How to cite: mEos2-CD36-C-10 was a gift from Michael Davidson (Addgene plasmid # 57357 ; http://n2t.net/addgene:57357 ; RRID:Addgene_57357)
