[The description below was written by a language model from this plasmid's Addgene catalogue record.]
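Description:
mEos2-CD36-C-10 is a mammalian expression plasmid built on the mEos2-C1 backbone (about 4.75 kb without insert), a C1-style fusion vector in which the fluorescent protein sits upstream of the cloning site. It is propagated in E. coli as a high-copy plasmid under kanamycin selection. It also carries a neomycin resistance marker, so transfected mammalian cells can be selected with G418. The record gives no feature table, so the specific origin of replication and other backbone elements are not itemised. The listed 3′ sequencing primer implies an SV40 polyadenylation signal downstream of the insert.

The payload is human CD36, a membrane glycoprotein also known as a scavenger receptor and fatty acid translocase. It is expressed from the CMV promoter as a fusion with mEos2 at its N terminus. The "C-10" in the name probably refers to the C-type vector layout and a 10-residue linker between the two proteins, but the record does not state this explicitly. mEos2 is a monomeric green-to-red photoconvertible fluorescent protein. The recorded spectra reflect its two states, with excitation and emission at 505/516 nm for the green form and 569/581 nm after photoconversion to the red form.

The stated localization of the fusion is the membrane, so the construct serves as a photoconvertible marker for CD36 and membrane labelling in live or fixed mammalian cells. Photoconvertible fusions of this kind are typically used for tracking selected protein populations and for single-molecule localization super-resolution imaging. The record itself lists only localization and spectral properties, and the cloning method is recorded as unknown.
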