>Addgene plasmid #57357 | mEos2-CD36-C-10 | depositor partial sequence | sequence record 88493 | insert sequence
AAGTCTCCACCCCATTGACGTCAATGGGAGTTTGTTTGGCACCAAAATCAACGGGACTTTCCAAAATGTC
GTAACAACTCCGCCCCATTGACGCAAATGGGCGGTAGGCGTGTACGGTGGGAGGTCTATATAAGCAGAGC
TGGTTTAGTGAACCGTCAGATCCGCTAGCGCTACCGGTCGCCACCATGAGTGCGATTAAGCCAGACATGA
AGATCAAACTCCGTATGGAAGGCAACGTAAACGGGCACCACTTTGTGATCGACGGAGATGGTACAGGCAA
GCCTTTTGAGGGAAAACAGAGTATGGATCTTGAAGTCAAAGAGGGCGGACCTCTGCCTTTTGCCTTTGAT
ATCCTGACCACTGCATTCCATTACGGCAACAGGGTATTCGCCAAATATCCAGACAACATACAAGACTATT
TTAAGCAGTCGTTTCCTAAGGGGTATTCGTGGGAACGAAGCTTGACTTTCGAAGACGGGGGCATTTGCAT
TGCCAGAAACGACATAACAATGGAAGGGGACACTTTCTATAATAAAGTTCGATTTTATGGTACCAACTTT
CCCGCCAATGGTCCAGTTATGCAGAAGAAGACGCTGAAATGGGAGCCCTCCACTGAGAAAATGTATGTGC
GTGATGGAGTGCTGACGGGTGATATTCATATGGCTTTGTTGCTTGAAGGAAATGCCCATTACCGATGTGA
CTTCAGAACTACTTACAAAGCTAAGGAGAAGGGTGTCAAGTTACCAGGCTACCACTTTGTGGACCACTGC
ATTGAGATTTTAAGCCATGACAAAGATTACAACAAGGTTAAGCTGTATGAGCATGCTGTTGCTCATTCTG
GATTGCCTGACAATGCCAGACGATCCGGACTCAGATCTGGCAGCAGTGGAGGTGGCTGTGACCGGAACTG
TGGGCTCATCGCTGGGGCTGTCATTGGTGCTGTCCTGGCTGTGTTTGGAGGTATTCTAATGCCAGTTGGA
GACCTGCTTATCCAGAAGACAATTAAAAAGCAAGTTGTCCTCGAAGAAGGTACAATTGCTTTTAAAAATT
GGGTTAAAACAGGCACAGAAGTTTACAGACAGTTTTGGATCTTTGATGTGCAAAATCCACAGGAAGTGAT
GATGAACAGCAGCAACATTCAAGTTAAGCAAAGAGGTCCTTATACGTACAGAGTTCGTTTTCTAGCCAAG
GAAAATGTAACCCAGGACGCTGAGGACAACACAGTCTCTTTCCTGCAGCCCAATGGTGCCATCTTCGAAC
CTTCACTATCAGTTGGAACAGAGGCTGACAACTTCACAGTTCTCAATCTGGCTGTGGCAGCTGCATCCCA
TATCTATCAAAATCAATTTGTTCAAATGATCCTCAATTCACTTATTAACAAGTCAAAATCTTCTATGTTC
CAAGTCAGAACTTTGAGAGAACTGTTATGGGGCTATAGGGATCCATTTTTGAGTTTGGTTCCGTACCCTG
TTACTACCACAGTTGGTCTGTTTTATCCTTACAACAATACTGCAGATGGAGTTTATAAAGTTTTCAATGG
AAAAGATAACATAAGTAAAGTTGCCATAATCGACACATATAAAGGTAAAAGGAATCTGTCCTATTGGGAA
AGTCACTGCGACATGATTAATGGTACAGATGCAGCCTCATTTCCACCTTTTGTTGAGAAAAGCCAGGTAT
TGCAGTTCTTTTCTTCTGATATTTGCAGGTCAATCTATGCTGTATTTGAATCCGACGTTAATCTGAAAGG
AATCCCTGTGTATAGATTTGTTCTTCCATCCAAGGCCTTTGCCTCTCCAGTTGAAAACCCAGACAACTAT
TGTTTCTGCACAGAAAAAATTATCTCAAAAAATTGTACATCATATGGTGTGCTAGACATCAGCAAATGCA
AAGAAGGGAGACCTGTGTACATTTCACTTCCTCATTTTCTGTATGCAAGTCCTGATGTTTCAGAACCTAT
TGATGGATTAAACCCAAATGAAGAAGAACATAGGACATACTTGGATATTGAACCTATAACTGGATTCACT
TTACAATTTGCAAAACGGCTGCAGGTCAACCTATTGGTCAAGCCATCAGAAAAAATTCAAGTATTAAAGA
ATCTGAAGAGGAACTATATTGTGCCTATTCTTTGGCTTAATGAGACTGGGACCATTGGTGATGAGAAGGC
AAACATGTTCAGAAGTCAAGTAACTGGAAAAATAAACCTCCTTGGCCTGATAGAAATGATCTTACTCAGT
GTTGGTGTGGTGATGTTTGTTGCTTTTATGATTTCATATTGTGCATGCAGATCGAAAACAATAAAATAAG
AATTCTGCAGTCGACGGTACCGCGGGCCCGGGATCCACCGGATCTAAGATAACTGATCATAATCAGCCAT
ACCACATTT
