>Addgene plasmid #57357 | mEos2-CD36-C-10 | addgene partial sequence | sequence record 136794 | AllEos-F 5'-GGAGAAGGGTGTCAAGTTAC-3'
AGCCATGACAAAGATTACAACAAGGTTAAGCTGTATGAGCATGCTGTTGCTCATTCTGGATTGCCTGACA
ATGCCAGACGATCCGGACTCAGATCTGGCAGCAGTGGAGGTGGCTGTGACCGGAACTGTGGGCTCATCGC
TGGGGCTGTCATTGGTGCTGTCCTGGCTGTGTTTGGAGGTATTCTAATGCCAGTTGGAGACCTGCTTATC
CAGAAGACAATTAAAAAGCAAGTTGTCCTCGAAGAAGGTACAATTGCTTTTAAAAATTGGGTTAAAACAG
GCACAGAAGTTTACAGACAGTTTTGGATCTTTGATGTGCAAAATCCACAGGAAGTGATGATGAACAGCAG
CAACATTCAAGTTAAGCAAAGAGGTCCTTATACGTACAGAGTTCGTTTTCTAGCCAAGGAAAATGTAACC
CAGGACGCTGAGGACAACACAGTCTCTTTCCTGCAGCCCAATGGTGCCATCTTCGAACCTTCACTATCAG
TTGGAACAGAGGCTGACAACTTCACAGTTCTCAATCTGGCTGTGGCAGCTGCATCCCATATCTATCAAAA
TCAATTTGTTCAAATGATCCTCAATTCACTTATTAACAAGTCAAAATCTTCTATGTTCCAAGTCAGAACT
TTGAGAGAACTGTTATGGGGCTATAGGGATCCATTTTTGAGTTTGGTTCCGTACCCTGTTACTACCACAG
TTGGTCTGTTTTATCCTTACAACAATACTGCAGATGGAGTTTATAAAGTTTTCAATGGAAAAGATAACAT
AAGTAAAGTTGCCATAATCGACACATATAAAGGTAA
